>Addgene plasmid #204225 | CMV-Halo-10-PFN1-G118V | addgene full sequence | sequence record 403803 | Addgene NGS Result
CGACGGATCGGGAGATCTCCCGATCCCCTATGGTGCACTCTCAGTACAATCTGCTCTGATGCCGCATAGT
TAAGCCAGTATCTGCTCCCTGCTTGTGTGTTGGAGGTCGCTGAGTAGTGCGCGAGCAAAATTTAAGCTAC
AACAAGGCAAGGCTTGACCGACAATTGCATGAAGAATCTGCTTAGGGTTAGGCGTTTTGCGCTGCTTCGC
GATGTACGGGCCAGATATACGCGTTGACATTGATTATTGACTAGTTATTAATAGTAATCAATTACGGGGT
CATTAGTTCATAGCCCATATATGGAGTTCCGCGTTACATAACTTACGGTAAATGGCCCGCCTGGCTGACC
GCCCAACGACCCCCGCCCATTGACGTCAATAATGACGTATGTTCCCATAGTAACGCCAATAGGGACTTTC
CATTGACGTCAATGGGTGGAGTATTTACGGTAAACTGCCCACTTGGCAGTACATCAAGTGTATCATATGC
CAAGTACGCCCCCTATTGACGTCAATGACGGTAAATGGCCCGCCTGGCATTATGCCCAGTACATGACCTT
ATGGGACTTTCCTACTTGGCAGTACATCTACGTATTAGTCATCGCTATTACCATGGTGATGCGGTTTTGG
CAGTACATCAATGGGCGTGGATAGCGGTTTGACTCACGGGGATTTCCAAGTCTCCACCCCATTGACGTCA
ATGGGAGTTTGTTTTGGCACCAAAATCAACGGGACTTTCCAAAATGTCGTAACAACTCCGCCCCATTGAC
GCAAATGGGCGGTAGGCGTGTACGGTGGGAGGTCTATATAAGCAGAGCTCTCTGGCTAACTAGAGAACCC
ACTGCTTACTGGCTTATCGAAATTAATACGACTCACTATAGGGAGACCCAAGCTGGCTAGCATCATGGCA
GAAATCGGTACTGGCTTTCCATTCGACCCCCATTATGTGGAAGTCCTGGGCGAGCGCATGCACTACGTCG
ATGTTGGTCCGCGCGATGGCACCCCTGTGCTGTTCCTGCACGGTAACCCGACCTCCTCCTACGTGTGGCG
CAACATCATCCCGCATGTTGCACCGACCCATCGCTGCATTGCTCCAGACCTGATCGGTATGGGCAAATCC
GACAAACCAGACCTGGGTTATTTCTTCGACGACCACGTCCGCTTCATGGATGCCTTCATCGAAGCCCTGG
GTCTGGAAGAGGTCGTCCTGGTCATTCACGACTGGGGCTCCGCTCTGGGTTTCCACTGGGCCAAGCGCAA
TCCAGAGCGCGTCAAAGGTATTGCATTTATGGAGTTCATCCGCCCTATCCCGACCTGGGACGAATGGCCA
GAATTTGCCCGCGAGACCTTCCAGGCCTTCCGCACCACCGACGTCGGCCGCAAGCTGATCATCGATCAGA
ACGTTTTTATCGAGGGTACGCTGCCGATGGGTGTCGTCCGCCCGCTGACTGAAGTCGAGATGGACCATTA
CCGCGAGCCGTTCCTGAATCCTGTTGACCGCGAGCCACTGTGGCGCTTCCCAAACGAGCTGCCAATCGCC
GGTGAGCCAGCGAACATCGTCGCGCTGGTCGAAGAATACATGGACTGGCTGCACCAGTCCCCTGTCCCGA
AGCTGCTGTTCTGGGGCACCCCAGGCGTTCTGATCCCACCGGCCGAAGCCGCTCGCCTGGCCAAAAGCCT
GCCTAACTGCAAGGCTGTGGACATCGGCCCGGGTCTGAATCTGCTGCAAGAAGACAACCCGGACCTGATC
GGCAGCGAGATCGCGCGCTGGCTGTCGACGCTCGAGATTTCCGGCGAGCCAACCACTGAGGATCTGTACT
TTCAGAGCGATAACTTAATTAAGGTACCTCCGGACTCAGATCTCGAGCTCAAGCTTCCAATGGCCGGGTG
GAACGCCTACATCGACAACCTCATGGCGGACGGGACCTGTCAGGACGCGGCCATCGTGGGCTACAAGGAC
TCGCCCTCCGTCTGGGCCGCCGTCCCCGGGAAAACGTTCGTCAACATCACGCCAGCTGAGGTGGGTGTCC
TGGTTGGCAAAGACCGGTCAAGTTTTTACGTGAATGGGCTGACACTTGGGGGCCAGAAATGTTCGGTGAT
CCGGGACTCACTGCTGCAGGATGGGGAATTTAGCATGGATCTTCGTACCAAGAGCACCGGTGGGGCCCCC
ACCTTCAATGTCACTGTCACCAAGACTGACAAGACGCTAGTCCTGCTGATGGGCAAAGAAGTTGTCCACG
GTGGTTTGATCAACAAGAAATGTTATGAAATGGCCTCCCACCTTCGGCGTTCCCAGTACTGAGCGGCCGC
TCGAGTCTAGAGGGCCCGTTTAAACCCGCTGATCAGCCTCGACTGTGCCTTCTAGTTGCCAGCCATCTGT
TGTTTGCCCCTCCCCCGTGCCTTCCTTGACCCTGGAAGGTGCCACTCCCACTGTCCTTTCCTAATAAAAT
GAGGAAATTGCATCGCATTGTCTGAGTAGGTGTCATTCTATTCTGGGGGGTGGGGTGGGGCAGGACAGCA
AGGGGGAGGATTGGGAAGACAATAGCAGGCATGCTGGGGATGCGGTGGGCTCTATGGCTTCTGAGGCGGA
AAGAACCAGCTGGGGCTCTAGGGGGTATCCCC
[124 nt withheld, positions 2623-2746]
C
[91 nt withheld, positions 2748-2838]
AGGGTGATGGTTCACGTACCTAGAAGTTCCTATTCCGAAGTTCCTATTCTCTAGAAAGTATAGGAACTTC
CTTGGCCAAAAAGCCTGAACTCACCGCGACGTCTGTCGAGAAGTTTCTGATCGAAAAGTTCGACAGCGTC
TCCGACCTGATGCAGCTCTCGGAGGGCGAAGAATCTCGTGCTTTCAGCTTCGATGTAGGAGGGCGTGGAT
ATGTCCTGCGGGTAAATAGCTGCGCCGATGGTTTCTACAAAGATCGTTATGTTTATCGGCACTTTGCATC
GGCCGCGCTCCCGATTCCGGAAGTGCTTGACATTGGGGAATTCAGCGAGAGCCTGACCTATTGCATCTCC
CGCCGTGCACAGGGTGTCACGTTGCAAGACCTGCCTGAAACCGAACTGCCCGCTGTTCTGCAGCCGGTCG
CGGAGGCCATGGATGCGATCGCTGCGGCCGATCTTAGCCAGACGAGCGGGTTCGGCCCATTCGGACCGCA
AGGAATCGGTCAATACACTACATGGCGTGATTTCATATGCGCGATTGCTGATCCCCATGTGTATCACTGG
CAAACTGTGATGGACGACACCGTCAGTGCGTCCGTCGCGCAGGCTCTCGATGAGCTGATGCTTTGGGCCG
AGGACTGCCCCGAAGTCCGGCACCTCGTGCACGCGGATTTCGGCTCCAACAATGTCCTGACGGACAATGG
CCGCATAACAGCGGTCATTGACTGGAGCGAGGCGATGTTCGGGGATTCCCAATACGAGGTCGCCAACATC
TTCTTCTGGAGGCCGTGGTTGGCTTGTATGGAGCAGCAGACGCGCTACTTCGAGCGGAGGCATCCGGAGC
TTGCAGGATCGCCGCGGCTCCGGGCGTATATGCTCCGCATTGGTCTTGACCAACTCTATCAGAGCTTGGT
TGACGGCAATTTCGATGATGCAGCTTGGGCGCAGGGTCGATGCGACGCAATCGTCCGATCCGGAGCCGGG
ACTGTCGGGCGTACACAAATCGCCCGCAGAAGCGCGGCCGTCTGGACCGATGGCTGTGTAGAAGTACTCG
CCGATAGTGGAAACCGACGCCCCAGCACTCGTCCGAGGGCAAAGGAATAGCACGTACTACGAGATTTCGA
TTCCACCGCCGCCTTCTATGAAAGGTTGGGCTTCGGAATCGTTTTCCGGGACGCCGGCTGGATGATCCTC
CAGCGCGGGGATCTCATGCTGGAGTTCTTCGCCCACCCCAACTTGTTTATTGCAGCTTATAATGGTTACA
AATAAAGCAATAGCATCACAAATTTCACAAATAAAGCATTTTTTTCACTGCATTCTAGTTGTGGTTTGTC
CAAACTCATCAATGTATCTTATCATGTCTGTATACCGTCGACCTCTAGCTAGAGCTTGGCGTAATCATGG
TCATAGCTGTTTCCTGTGTGAAATTGTTATCCGCTCACAATTCCACACAACATACGAGCCGGAAGCATAA
AGTGTAAAGCCTGGGATGCCTAATGAGTGAGCTAACTCACATTAATTGCGTTGCGCTCACTGCCCGCTTT
CCAGTCGGGAAACCTGTCGTGCCAGCTGCATTAATGAATCGGCCAACGCGCGGGGAGAGGCGGTTTGCGT
ATTGGGCGCTCTTCCGCTTCCTCGCTCACTGACTCGCTGCGCTCGGTCGTTCGGCTGCGGCGAGCGGTAT
CAGCTCACTCAAAGGCGGTAATACGGTTATCCACAGAATCAGGGGATAACGCAGGAAAGAACATGTGAGC
AAAAGGCCAGCAAAAGGCCAGGAACCGTAAAAAGGCCGCGTTGCTGGCGTTTTTCCATAGGCTCCGCCCC
CCTGACGAGCATCACAAAAATCGACGCTCAAGTCAGAGGTGGCGAAACCCGACAGGACTATAAAGATACC
AGGCGTTTCCCCCTGGAAGCTCCCTCGTGCGCTCTCCTGTTCCGACCCTGCCGCTTACCGGATACCTGTC
CGCCTTTCTCCCTTCGGGAAGCGTGGCGCTTTCTCATAGCTCACGCTGTAGGTATCTCAGTTCGGTGTAG
GTCGTTCGCTCCAAGCTGGGCTGTGTGCACGAACCCCCCGTTCAGCCCGACCGCTGCGCCTTATCCGGTA
ACTATCGTCTTGAGTCCAACCCGGTAAGACACGACTTATCGCCACTGGCAGCAGCCACTGGTAACAGGAT
TAGCAGAGCGAGGTATGTAGGCGGTGCTACAGAGTTCTTGAAGTGGTGGCCTAACTACGGCTACACTAGA
AGAACAGTATTTGGTATCTGCGCTCTGCTGAAGCCAGTTACCTTCGGAAAAAGAGTTGGTAGCTCTTGAT
CCGGCAAACAAACCACCGCTGGTAGCGGTGGTTTTTTTGTTTGCAAGCAGCAGATTACGCGCAGAAAAAA
AGGATCTCAAGAAGATCCTTTGATCTTTTCTACGGGGTCTGACGCTCAGTGGAACGAAAACTCACGTTAA
GGGATTTTGGTCATGAGATTATCAAAAAGGATCTTCACCTAGATCCTTTTAAATTAAAAATGAAGTTTTA
AATCAATCTAAAGTATATATGAGTAAACTTGGTCTGACAGTTACCAATGCTTAATCAGTGAGGCACCTAT
CTCAGCGATCTGTCTATTTCGTTCATCCATAGTTGCCTGACTCCCCGTCGTGTAGATAACTACGATACGG
GAGGGCTTACCATCTGGCCCCAGTGCTGCAATGATACCGCGAGACCCACGCTCACCGGCTCCAGATTTAT
CAGCAATAAACCAGCCAGCCGGAAGGGCCGAGCGCAGAAGTGGTCCTGCAACTTTATCCGCCTCCATCCA
GTCTATTAATTGTTGCCGGGAAGCTAGAGTAAGTAGTTCGCCAGTTAATAGTTTGCGCAACGTTGTTGCC
ATTGCTACAGGCATCGTGGTGTCACGCTCGTCGTTTGGTATGGCTTCATTCAGCTCCGGTTCCCAACGAT
CAAGGCGAGTTACATGATCCCCCATGTTGTGCAAAAAAGCGGTTAGCTCCTTCGGTCCTCCGATCGTTGT
CAGAAGTAAGTTGGCCGCAGTGTTATCACTCATGGTTATGGCAGCACTGCATAATTCTCTTACTGTCATG
CCATCCGTAAGATGCTTTTCTGTGACTGGTGAGTACTCAACCAAGTCATTCTGAGAATAGTGTATGCGGC
GACCGAGTTGCTCTTGCCCGGCGTCAATACGGGATAATACCGCGCCACATAGCAGAACTTTAAAAGTGCT
CATCATTGGAAAACGTTCTTCGGGGCGAAAACTCTCAAGGATCTTACCGCTGTTGAGATCCAGTTCGATG
TAACCCACTCGTGCACCCAACTGATCTTCAGCATCTTTTACTTTCACCAGCGTTTCTGGGTGAGCAAAAA
CAGGAAGGCAAAATGCCGCAAAAAAGGGAATAAGGGCGACACGGAAATGTTGAATACTCATACTCTTCCT
TTTTCAATATTATTGAAGCATTTATCAGGGTTATTGTCTCATGAGCGGATACATATTTGAATGTATTTAG
AAAAATAAACAAATAGGGGTTCCGCGCACATTTCCCCGAAAAGTGCCACCTGACGT
Features (pLannotate 1.2.2; 23 found; start..end, strand, type, name):
     29..81      -  misc_feature   bom (fragment): basis of mobility region from pBR322
    236..615     +  enhancer       CMV enhancer: human cytomegalovirus immediate early enhancer
    616..819     +  promoter       CMV promoter: human cytomegalovirus (CMV) immediate early promoter
    815..848     +  LTR            5' LTR (truncated) (fragment): truncated 5' long terminal repeat (LTR) from HIV-1
    864..882     +  promoter       T7 promoter: promoter for bacteriophage T7 RNA polymerase
    905..1795    +  CDS            HaloTag®: modified bacterial dehalogenase that forms covalent bonds with chloroalkane derivatives
   1808..1828    +  CDS            TEV site: tobacco etch virus (TEV) protease recognition and cleavage site
   1849..1877    +  misc_feature   MCS (fragment): multiple cloning site
   1880..2299    +  CDS            PFN1: PROF1_HUMAN - Experimental evidence at protein level: Swiss-Prot protein existence level 1. Binds to actin and affects the structure of the cytoskeleton. At high concentrations, profilin prevents the polymerization of actin, whereas it enhances it at low concentrations. By binding to PIP2, it inhibits the formation of IP3 and DG. Inhibits androgen receptor (AR) and HTT aggregation and binding of G-actin is essential for its inhibition of AR. From Homo sapiens (Human).
   2353..2577    +  polyA_signal   bGH poly(A) signal: bovine growth hormone polyadenylation signal
   2581..2602    +  promoter       SV40 promoter (fragment): SV40 enhancer and early promoter
   2623..2856    +  rep_origin     f1 ori (fragment) (sequence partly withheld): f1 bacteriophage origin of replication; arrow indicates direction of (+) strand synthesis
   2861..2908    +  protein_bind   FRT: FLP-mediated recombination occurs in the 8-bp core sequence TCTAGAAA (Turan and Bode, 2011). FLP recombinase from the Saccharomyces cerevisiae 2μ plasmid
   2916..3938    +  CDS            HygR: aminoglycoside phosphotransferase from E. coli; aph(4)-Ia; confers resistance to hygromycin
   3948..4073    +  CDS            ble (fragment): BLE_KLEPN - Experimental evidence at protein level: Swiss-Prot protein existence level 1. Binding protein with a strong affinity to the bleomycin family of antibiotics. Binds to CL990; an antimitotic-antibiotic compound. From Klebsiella pneumoniae.
   4068..4189    +  polyA_signal   SV40 poly(A) signal: SV40 polyadenylation signal
   4262..4278    -  protein_bind   lac operator: The lac repressor binds to the lac operator to inhibit transcription in E. coli. This inhibition can be relieved by adding lactose or isopropyl-β-D-thiogalactopyranoside (IPTG). lac repressor encoded by lacI
   4286..4316    -  promoter       lac promoter: promoter for the E. coli lac operon
   4331..4352    -  protein_bind   CAP binding site: CAP binding activates transcription in the presence of cAMP. E. coli catabolite activator protein
   4365..4457    -  CDS            lacI (fragment): lac repressor; lacI; The lac repressor binds to the lac operator to inhibit transcription in E. coli. This inhibition can be relieved by adding lactose or isopropyl-β-D-thiogalactopyranoside (IPTG).
   4640..5228    -  rep_origin     ori: high-copy-number ColE1/pMB1/pBR322/pUC origin of replication
   5399..6259    -  CDS            AmpR: β-lactamase; bla; confers resistance to ampicillin, carbenicillin, and related antibiotics
   6260..6364    -  promoter       AmpR promoter: bla
