[The description below was written by a language model from this plasmid's Addgene catalogue record and pLannotate feature annotations shown in this document.]
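Description:
CMV-Halo-10-PFN1-G118V is a mammalian expression plasmid built on a pcDNA-type Halo expression backbone, designed to produce HaloTag-fused human profilin-1 carrying the G118V substitution in tissue culture cells. It is maintained in E. coli as a high-copy plasmid through a ColE1/pUC-type origin and an ampicillin resistance gene (β-lactamase under its own promoter). Fragments of an f1 origin, lac regulatory elements and the pBR322 bom region are backbone remnants rather than functional parts of the design.

The expression cassette is driven by the human cytomegalovirus immediate-early enhancer and promoter, followed by a T7 promoter and then the fusion open reading frame: HaloTag at the N terminus, a TEV protease cleavage site, a short ten-residue flexible linker (presumably the "10" in the name), and the PFN1 coding sequence, which was synthesized and placed between KpnI and NotI sites. Transcription ends at the bovine growth hormone polyadenylation signal. HaloTag is a modified dehalogenase that bonds covalently to chloroalkane ligands, so the fusion can be labelled with fluorescent dyes for imaging, while the TEV site allows the tag to be removed.

Downstream lies an FRT site immediately preceding a hygromycin resistance gene with an SV40 poly(A) signal. Only a small SV40 promoter fragment is annotated upstream, an arrangement resembling Flp-in style backbones in which hygromycin resistance becomes active after FLP-mediated integration, though the record simply lists hygromycin as the selectable marker. PFN1 is also catalogued under the alias ALS18, and the construct is suited to visualizing this mutant profilin and comparing its behaviour in cells with other profilin variants.
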