Addgene plasmid #204225: CMV-Halo-10-PFN1-G118V
Purpose: Expression of Halo-Profilin-1(G118V) in tissue culture cells
Depositing lab: Jessica Henty-Ridilla. Depositing organization: SUNY Upstate Medical University. Publication: Visualizing molecules of functional human profilin. Pimm ML, Liu X, Tuli F, Heritz J, Lojko A, Henty-Ridilla JL. Elife. 2022 Jun 6;11:e76485. doi: 10.7554/eLife.76485. PubMed 35666129.
Backbone
  Vector backbone: pcDNA-Halo expression vector
  Backbone manufacturer: Gunther Hollopeter, Cornell University
  Vector type: Mammalian Expression
  Selectable markers: Hygromycin
Growth in bacteria
  Bacterial resistance: Ampicillin, 100 μg/mL
  Growth temperature: 37°C
  Growth strain: DH5alpha
  Copy number: High Copy
Gene/Insert
  Gene/Insert name: PFN1
  Species: H. sapiens (human)
  Mutation: G118V
  Entrez Gene: PFN1 (a.k.a. ALS18)
  Promoter: CMV
  Tag / fusion protein: Halo, TEV site, SGLRSRAQAS linker (N terminal on backbone)
  Cloning method: Restriction Enzyme; 5′ cloning site KpnI (unknown if destroyed); 3′ cloning site NotI (unknown if destroyed)
Terms and licenses: Academic/Nonprofit Terms; Industry Terms: Not Available to Industry
Depositor comments: PFN1(G118V) was synthesized and inserted into Halo-expression vector by Genscript
How to cite: CMV-Halo-10-PFN1-G118V was a gift from Jessica Henty-Ridilla (Addgene plasmid # 204225 ; http://n2t.net/addgene:204225 ; RRID:Addgene_204225)
